Addgene plasmid #179049: pBBK65 pHomL-RPL18Bp-preCOX4-Link-Neon(gfp)-SSA1t-HomR (AmpR)
Purpose: Vector containing a yeast integration cassette for RPL18B-driven expression of preCOX4-Link-Neon(gfp), a marker for the mitochondria
Depositing lab: Vincent Martin. Depositing organization: Concordia University. Publication: The MyLo CRISPR-Cas9 Toolkit: A Markerless Yeast Localization and Overexpression CRISPR-Cas9 Toolkit. Bean BDM, Whiteway M, Martin VJJ. G3 (Bethesda). 2022 Jun 16. pii: 6609175. doi: 10.1093/g3journal/jkac154. PubMed 35708612.
Backbone
  Vector backbone: pYTK089 (ColE1, AmpR)
  Vector type: Yeast Expression
Growth in bacteria
  Bacterial resistance: Ampicillin, 100 μg/mL
  Growth temperature: 37°C
  Growth strain: DH5alpha
  Copy number: High Copy
Gene/Insert
  Gene/Insert name: RPL18Bp-preCOX4-Link-Neon(gfp)
  Species: S. cerevisiae (budding yeast)
  Cloning method: Restriction Enzyme; 5′ cloning site Unknown (unknown if destroyed); 3′ cloning site Unknown (unknown if destroyed)
Terms and licenses: Academic/Nonprofit Terms; Industry Terms: Not Available to Industry
Depositor comments: Part of the Markerless Yeast Localization and Overexpression (MyLO) CRISPR-Cas9 Toolkit. Vector cloned using BsaI Golden Gate cloning
How to cite: pBBK65 pHomL-RPL18Bp-preCOX4-Link-Neon(gfp)-SSA1t-HomR (AmpR) was a gift from Vincent Martin (Addgene plasmid # 179049 ; http://n2t.net/addgene:179049 ; RRID:Addgene_179049)
