[The description below was written by a language model from this plasmid's Addgene catalogue record and pLannotate feature annotations shown in this document.]
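Description:
pBBK65 pHomL-RPL18Bp-preCOX4-Link-Neon(gfp)-SSA1t-HomR is a 5.7 kb yeast integration-cassette plasmid from the Markerless Yeast Localization and Overexpression (MyLO) CRISPR-Cas9 toolkit. It was assembled by BsaI Golden Gate cloning on the pYTK089 backbone. In E. coli it is maintained at high copy from a ColE1/pUC-type origin and selected through the β-lactamase (AmpR) gene and its native promoter.

The payload is a mitochondrial marker cassette. As the name and purpose state, the S. cerevisiae RPL18B promoter drives the fusion and the SSA1 terminator closes the unit, although neither element is picked up by the automated annotation. The annotated coding parts are the presequence of cytochrome c oxidase subunit IV (pre-CoxIV/preCOX4), followed after a short linker by mNeonGreen, a monomeric, fast-maturing green/yellow fluorescent protein. The presequence directs import of the fusion into mitochondria, so that the organelle is fluorescently labelled in living cells.

The expression unit is flanked by left and right homology arms (HomL and HomR) meant to direct its integration into the yeast genome. The record does not name the target locus. The feature table does show short ARS1 and HIS3 promoter/coding fragments on both sides of the cassette. These are partial matches that probably lie within the homology regions. They are unlikely to be a working yeast origin or auxotrophic marker, which fits the toolkit's markerless design. The plasmid is therefore best regarded as a source of donor DNA for Cas9-assisted integration, yielding strains with a mitochondrial reference marker for localization studies.
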