Features (pLannotate 1.2.2; 10 found; start..end, strand, type, name):
      1..861     -  CDS            AmpR: β-lactamase; bla; confers resistance to ampicillin, carbenicillin, and related antibiotics
    862..966     -  promoter       AmpR promoter: bla
   1069..1657    +  rep_origin     ori: high-copy-number ColE1/pMB1/pBR322/pUC origin of replication
   2391..2510    +  rep_origin     ARS1 (fragment): S. cerevisiae autonomously replicating sequence ARS1/ARS416
   2515..2561    +  promoter       HIS3 promoter (fragment): S. cerevisiae HIS3
   2562..2624    +  CDS            HIS3 (fragment): imidazoleglycerol-phosphate dehydratase, required for histidine biosynthesis; S. cerevisiae HIS3; yeast auxotrophic marker
   3528..3593    +  CDS            pre-CoxIV: mitochondrial presequence of yeast cytochfome c oxidase subunit IV (Hurt et al., 1984)
   3636..4343    +  CDS            mNeonGreen: mNeonGreen is a basic (constitutively fluorescent) green/yellow fluorescent protein published in 2013, derived from Branchiostoma lanceolatum. It is reported to be a very rapidly-maturing monomer with moderate acid sensitivity.
   5389..5415    +  rep_origin     ARS1 (fragment): S. cerevisiae autonomously replicating sequence ARS1/ARS416
   5512..5633    +  CDS            HIS3 (fragment): imidazoleglycerol-phosphate dehydratase, required for histidine biosynthesis; S. cerevisiae HIS3; yeast auxotrophic marker
>Addgene plasmid #179049 | pBBK65 pHomL-RPL18Bp-preCOX4-Link-Neon(gfp)-SSA1t-HomR (AmpR) | addgene full sequence | sequence record 360844 | Addgene NGS Result
TTACCAATGCTTAATCAGTGAGGCACCTATCTCAGCGATCTGTCTATTTCGTTCATCCATAGTTGCCTGA
CTCCCCGTCGTGTAGATAACTACGATACGGGAGGGCTTACCATCTGGCCCCAGTGCTGCAATGATACCGC
GGGACCCACGCTCACCGGCTCCAGATTTATCAGCAATAAACCAGCCAGCCGGAAGGGCCGAGCGCAGAAG
TGGTCCTGCAACTTTATCCGCCTCCATCCAGTCTATTAATTGTTGCCGGGAAGCTAGAGTAAGTAGTTCG
CCAGTTAATAGTTTGCGCAACGTTGTTGCCATTGCTACAGGCATCGTGGTGTCACGCTCGTCGTTTGGTA
TGGCTTCATTCAGCTCCGGTTCCCAACGATCAAGGCGAGTTACATGATCCCCCATGTTGTGCAAAAAAGC
GGTTAGCTCCTTCGGTCCTCCGATCGTTGTCAGAAGTAAGTTGGCCGCAGTGTTATCACTCATGGTTATG
GCAGCACTGCATAATTCTCTTACTGTCATGCCATCCGTAAGATGCTTTTCTGTGACTGGTGAGTACTCAA
CCAAGTCATTCTGAGAATAGTGTATGCGGCGACCGAGTTGCTCTTGCCCGGCGTCAATACGGGATAATAC
CGCGCCACATAGCAGAACTTTAAAAGTGCTCATCATTGGAAAACGTTCTTCGGGGCGAAAACTCTCAAGG
ATCTTACCGCTGTTGAGATCCAGTTCGATGTAACCCACTCGTGCACCCAACTGATCTTCAGCATCTTTTA
CTTTCACCAGCGTTTCTGGGTGAGCAAAAACAGGAAGGCAAAATGCCGCAAAAAAGGGAATAAGGGCGAC
ACGGAAATGTTGAATACTCATACTCTTCCTTTTTCAATATTATTGAAGCATTTATCAGGGTTATTGTCTC
ATGAGCGGATACATATTTGAATGTATTTAGAAAAATAAACAAATAGGGGTTCCGCGCACATTTCCCCGAA
AAGTGCCACCTGTCATGACCAAAATCCCTTAACGTGAGTTTTCGTTCCACTGAGCGTCAGACCCCGTAGA
AAAGATCAAAGGATCTTCTTGAGATCCTTTTTTTCTGCGCGTAATCTGCTGCTTGCAAACAAAAAAACCA
CCGCTACCAGCGGTGGTTTGTTTGCCGGATCAAGAGCTACCAACTCTTTTTCCGAAGGTAACTGGCTTCA
GCAGAGCGCAGATACCAAATACTGTTCTTCTAGTGTAGCCGTAGTTAGGCCACCACTTCAAGAACTCTGT
AGCACCGCCTACATACCTCGCTCTGCTAATCCTGTTACCAGTGGCTGCTGCCAGTGGCGATAAGTCGTGT
CTTACCGGGTTGGACTCAAGACGATAGTTACCGGATAAGGCGCAGCGGTCGGGCTGAACGGGGGGTTCGT
GCACACAGCCCAGCTTGGAGCGAACGACCTACACCGAACTGAGATACCTACAGCGTGAGCTATGAGAAAG
CGCCACGCTTCCCGAAGGGAGAAAGGCGGACAGGTATCCGGTAAGCGGCAGGGTCGGAACAGGAGAGCGC
ACGAGGGAGCTTCCAGGGGGAAACGCCTGGTATCTTTATAGTCCTGTCGGGTTTCGCCACCTCTGACTTG
AGCGTCGATTTTTGTGATGCTCGTCAGGGGGGCGGAGCCTATGGAAAAACGCCAGCAACGCGGCCTTTTT
ACGGTTCCTGGCCTTTTGCTGGCCTTTTGCTCACATGTTCTTTCCTGCGTTATCCCCTGATTCTGTGGAT
AACCGTGCGGCCGCCAATGTTATCTATTGGCAGATGTTCATACGGGGCTTTCAAATATTGATGAAATTAT
GTGATGTTTAGAAGAAGATTCGAACTGTTTTCAGTAGATTTGGTAACTGTGCAACCATAACTCATGCCCC
CTATTTATCGGCATTGAGATTGTAAAGGAAGTAAAACGCATTTTTGCAGATCTGTTCTCTTATGTATTTT
TAATCGTCCTTGTATGGAAGTATCAAAGGGGACGTTCTTCACCTCCTTGGAAAACGCAAACTTTCTTTTT
GCCTATCACAGTATCTTATCGAGCTAACTATTTTCGACACACATGAAAAAGCAGAAATATTAACGAAAAA
GAAAAGAAAGACCATGTCATGTACGGGCAATCAGAATATGCAAGATGAGCGGGAACGGGCGAAATGTGCA
CGCGCACAACTTACGAAACGCGGATGAGTCACTGACAGCCACCGCAGAGGTTCTGACTCCTACTGAGCTC
TATTGGAGGTGGCAGAACCGGTAATCCCACAGTGAGCAACTTGACAAACCAACAGATATAGGCTGTGTCT
TAAAATATACCATCCAATACCTTGATGAACTTTTCAAAGATGACTAAAATAAGTGAAATTTCAACATTAA
CTTCGAGCTGTAAACACAGTGGTTTCTTTGCATAAACACCATCAGCCTCAAGTCGTCAAGTAAAGATTTC
GTGTTCATGCAGATAGATAACAATCTATATGTTGATAATTAGCGTTGCCTCATCAATGCGTACACGAAGA
ATATACTAAAAAATGAGCAGGCAAGATAAACGAAGGCAAAGATGACAGAGCAGAAAGCCCTAGTAAAGCG
TATTACAAATGAAACCAAGATTCAGATTGCGATCCCTGAATTCGCATCTAGATGGTAGAGCCACAAACAG
CCGGTACAAGCAACGATCTCCAGGACCATCTGAATCATGCGCGGATGACACGAACTCACGACGGCGATCA
CAGACATTAACCCACAGTACAGACACTGCGACAACGTGGCAATTCGTCGCAATACCGTCTCACTGAACTG
GCCGATAATTGCAGACGAACGAAGAGGATGTCCAATATTTTTTTTAAGGAATAAGGATACTTCAAGACTA
GATTCCCCCCTGCATTCCCATCAGAACCGTAAACCTTGGCGCTTTCCTTGGGAAGTATTCAAGAAGTGCC
TTGTCCGGTTTCTGTGGCTCACAAACCAGCGCGCCCGATATGGCTTTCTTTTCACTTATGAATGTACCAG
TACGGGACAATTAGAACGCTCCTGTAACAATCTCTTTGCAAATGTGGGGTTACATTCTAACCATGTCACA
CTGCTGACGAAATTCAAAGTAAAAAAAAATGGGACCACGTCTTGAGAACGATAGATTTTCTTTATTTTAC
ATTGAACAGTCGTTGTCTCAGCGCGCTTTATGTTTTCATTCATACTTCATATTATAAAATAACAAAAGAA
GAATTTCATATTCACGCCCAAGAAATCAGGCTGCTTTCCAAATGCAATTGACACTTCATTAGCCATCACA
CAAAACTCTTTCTTGCTGGAGCTTCTTTTAAAAAAGACCTCAGTACACCAAACACGTTACCCGACCTCGT
TATTTTACGACAACTATGATAAAATTCTGAAGAAAAAATAAAAAAATTTTCATACTTCTTGCTTTTATTT
AAACCATTGAATGATTTCTTTTGAACAAAACTACCTGTTTCACCAAAGGAAATAGAAAGAAAAAATCAAT
TAGAAGAAAACAAAAAACAAAAGATCTATGCTTTCACTACGTCAATCTATAAGATTTTTCAAGCCAGCCA
CAAGAACTTTGTGTAGCTCTAGATATCTGCTTCAGCAAGGATCCGGTCCTTCTGGCCCAACTGGCATGGT
TTCTAAGGGTGAAGAAGATAACATGGCTTCTTTGCCAGCCACCCACGAGTTGCACATCTTCGGTTCCATT
AACGGTGTCGACTTCGATATGGTCGGTCAAGGTACCGGTAACCCAAACGACGGTTACGAAGAATTGAACT
TGAAGTCTACCAAGGGCGACTTGCAGTTCTCCCCTTGGATTTTGGTTCCACACATCGGTTACGGTTTCCA
CCAATACTTGCCATACCCAGACGGTATGTCCCCATTCCAAGCCGCCATGGTTGACGGTTCTGGTTACCAA
GTCCACAGAACCATGCAATTCGAAGATGGTGCTTCCTTGACCGTGAACTACAGATACACCTACGAAGGTT
CTCACATCAAGGGCGAAGCCCAAGTTAAGGGTACCGGTTTCCCTGCTGACGGTCCAGTCATGACTAACTC
CTTGACCGCTGCTGACTGGTGTCGTTCCAAGAAAACCTACCCAAACGATAAGACCATCATTTCCACTTTC
AAGTGGTCCTACACCACCGGTAACGGCAAGAGATACCGCTCTACCGCTCGTACCACCTACACCTTCGCCA
AGCCAATGGCTGCCAACTACTTGAAGAACCAGCCTATGTACGTTTTCCGTAAGACCGAGCTGAAGCATTC
CAAGACTGAATTGAACTTCAAGGAATGGCAAAAGGCTTTCACCGACGTCATGGGTATGGACGAATTGTAC
AAGTAACTCGAGTGGCGCCAATTGGTGCGGCAATTGATAATAACGAAAATGTCTTTTAATGATCTGGGTA
TAATGAGGAATTTTCCGAACGTTTTTACTTTATATATATATATACATGTAACATATATTCTATACGCTAT
AGAGAAAGGAAATTTTTCAATTAAAAAAAAAATAGAGAAAGAGTTTCACTTCTTGATTATCGCTAACACT
AATGGTTGAAGTACTGCTACTTTAATTTTATGCTGCCAATGAGACGACGGGGTCATCACGGCTCATCATG
CGCCAAACAAATGTGTGCAATACACGCTCGGATGACTGCATGATGACCGCACTGACTGGGGACAGCAGAT
CCACCTAAGCCTGTGAGAGAAGCAGACACCCGACAGATCAAGGCAGTTAACTAGTGCACTGCAGTACAAA
TCGTCCCCAACAAAAGTGGGCTCTCAAAATTCATCACATTTAAATGCATATAGGAAGAGCAACAGTTGGT
TTGCATCTGATGTTCCTTAAAGATTTCGACATAATGTGCGAAGTAGATCCCTTCAGCACTGTACTTGTTT
TTGCGACTAGATTGTAAATCATTCTTTATTTAATCTCTTTCTTTAACTACTGCTTAAAGTATAATTTGGT
CCGTAGTTTAATAACTATACTAAGCGAACGCTCTCTCGAAATTTTTCTTAACGCGTCCTTGTACTGCGTC
TAACGCTTTTGCCACTTGGATTTCTATTATAGGAAATAGTCTCACTTACTGGGCGACGAATTTTCGCGTT
TTGATGAAGCACAGGAAGAATTTCTTTATGCTCAGAAGTTTGACAGCAAGCAAGTTCATCATTCGAACTA
GCCTTATTGTTTTAGTTCAGTGACAGCGAACTGCCGTACTCGATGCTTTATTTCTCACGGTAGAGCGGAA
GAACAGATAGATCCCTACATATTGCTACCACTTCTATTACACAATAGTTTCAATAGCTTGCAGCGTAGCT
AAACTCTAAAATTTATCTAAATCACTCATATAAACCGAACCCTTCCCCTTCCGCTTATAGTACAGCTGAT
GCTCCTTCACTATTTTAACATGTGGAATTCTTGAAAGAATGAAATCGCCATGCCAAGCCATCACACGGTC
TTTTATGCAATTGATTGACCGCCTGCAACACATAGGCAGTAAAATTTTTACAAGCAGTAGCAGAACAGGC
CACACAATCGCAAGTGATTAACGTCCACACAGGTATAGGGTTTCTGGACCATATGATACATGCTCTGGCC
AAGCATTCCGGCTGGTCGCTAATCGTTGAGTGCCGAGCGGCCGCGATTATCAAAAAGGATCTTCACCTAG
ATCCTTTTAAATTAAAAATGAAGTTTTAAATCAATCTAAAGTATATATGAGTAAACTTGGTCTGACAG
